>Addgene plasmid #90222 | pLO102 | addgene full sequence | sequence record 177627 | Addgene NGS Result
TAATGTGAGTTAGCTCACTCATTAGGCACCCCAGGCTTTACACTTTATGCTTCCGGCTCGTATGTTGTGT
GGAATTGTGAGCGGATAACAATTTCACACAGGAAACAGCTATGACCATGATTACGCCAAGCTATTTAGGT
GACACTATAGAATACTCAAGCTATGCATCAAGCTTGGTACCGAGCTCGGATCCACTAGTAACGGCCGCCA
GTGTGCTGGAATTCGCCCTTCAATGCTCTTCACCCTCTTCTGCCAAGGTGGGACTGTAGATGGTGAATTA
ACGTCATGGATTAGTAATAATAGACAACGTGGTGGAGTGGTTAACACGCAGCCCTGCTATTTCGTAAGGC
TGTCTCTTAGGAGGCGTAGGTTCGAATCCTGCCGTTGTCGCATATTTTTGTTTGCCCAACGCATCGCCAT
GTCATGGTAGGAGGTTATTCCGTACAGTGGGAGCAGGTTGATTTTGACGGGAGGGCAGACTGGAAAAGCT
GGCGACACAATTTTGCCAACCAGAACCTACCTAACAACATCAATCGGTATGCAGTTTATCGTGTATGGTA
ATTTCGGTTCAACGGCCTTCGCACGAACAAGCATAGCATCGGAGAAATTCCCCGGAAGTCTCGTTTCTTA
ACTATCCGGTTGGAGCGGCGTCGACATTCTTTTACTACTATGGGGTATGCAGAGTAACAGTTCTCTTTAA
ACGGTAGGCGGTCTAGTGCGGCATGCCAATCGTCCGACCTGAAGCCCCTACCCCTACAATTGCTTAAGCA
CTCATTTTGCCTACGTAATGACAACGTGGTGGAGTGGTTAACACGCAGCCCTGCTAAGGCTGTCTCTTAG
GAGGCGTAGGTTCGAATCCTGCCGTTGTCGCGAAACCTTTTTGCGTCTATGCTTTAGCCCTCCTTTTTTT
TTGTCGCCTCTTACCGCTGTAGAGAACAGAATTACTACGTATGCCATGTCCAACCTTCGGGTAGATGCGG
ACTAAGCTAGGTAGCTATCTCAGGGCTTGGTTTCCTGCCGGTTGTTCTTGCGTTGTTTAATACGCAGAAT
AAGATGCATTATTCGTAGCGTGCTATGACATTACTAGTTGCCCTTCTCTCTATTTCCGTCTCATTCTTCG
CTGTAGCCCTCATGGCTGCTCTGATTGGCGTTTTCCGACTCAACGGAGCCCCGTTTCTCTGCCCCAGCGG
AGGGGGGTTCCACTCCGAGAGTCGGCGAGAATAGTTACCTGTACGCAGCAGCTAGAGAGCACTTGAATGG
ATAGCTGACTGCGCGATTACCGTTAGGTAGTATGAGTTACTTACGGTGTAGTCCCTTATTGATACCCGTA
CCGACTAGGTAGGGGATTGTGGCATTTTGGTCATTACGGTATGGTGCTAAAATAAACACGGGCCTGTCTC
GGTTGTCCCTCTCGATGTAAATCGTCAACACCCCTCCTTCTCCCCTGTTTTCTGCAACAAGTTTTCCTCC
TCGTCCTCTCCTCTTCTTCCTCTCGCCCGCCATATTTAATCCCCTTCTGGTTCCCCTTTCCCTCTGTCTT
GACCATCGCAGTTTTCAACTTTCAAAGAAGTCGAATTCGACATACCACCACGGCCGCGGCTAACTAAATC
GGGACTGGCGTCTCACATGACGTAAACCAATCAAGATCTGGCCGCTTAAGTACCCCAACCCTTTCCGGCT
GTCACATGCTGGTGACCTCGTGGTTGAATCCTGGTCGTGTTTTTGGCTTTGATTCCCCCTCTCTTTCTTC
ATCAACCCCAAACCACAATCATGGATCGTGGCCTTTCAACAGGCACTCACAATGATAACGAGGGGCTTCG
GGAGAGACCCGTTGCCTCTCAATCGGCTTCAACGCTCAGTCCCGAGGCTCTTACCGCCACTGGTGACGTA
GAGCCGAAGGACACTGGGAAGGAATTGAAGACCTATGGACGCACCCCGGATGGCACAGGTAAGTCCTTGC
TCTGTACATCTATAAATCTGTTGGGCCGGTCAATTTTGTCGCCTCTGCGGCGTTTGGCTGGCATCCTCAC
CTATACTCAGTGCTAACCATGATGGATTCTCAGTATTTACTGTGCCCCAAACACATGACATGGTTTCCCA
GCTCCTGTCGCCTTCAGAGCCGAAGAACCTATCAGATATCATCGTCCTGGCTATCTTGGGTGCTCATATT
CTCCTTATCTGGGCGCTGCCCAAAGGTGCGAAGGTTCCTGTCTCTGCGGTCTTGTATCTCTTCTGGCGTG
CGGGCTACAATGCGGGGATTGGATGGCTTCTTCACAACCAATCCCACCACAAAACCCTCGTTCGCTGGGC
TGAGAAAACCAAGATCTTCGTCAATCCTGCGACGGGACAGAATCCGCACCCTCATCTGTACAACCTGATC
AAACGGGAACTGGAAACCAAGATCCCCCACGACTATTCTTTCGAGAAGGCACCTCTCGAGTACAACACCT
GGCTCGTTTTTAGGCGCCTGGTCGATTTGATCTTGATGTGTGACTTTACATCGTACTGTCTCTTTGCGAT
AGCCTGTAGTCACCATCCTGTCAATGAGAGCCTGCTAATGACCGTGCTGAGGTGGTTCTCCGGCATTGTG
CTGGTGCTCTTCAACCTCTGGGTCAAGTTAGACGCGCATCGTGTGGTAAAGGACTATGCGTGGTACTGGG
GCGACTTCTTCTACCTGATCGACCAGGAATTGACATTCGACGGTGTCTTCGAGATGGCGCCCCACCCGAT
GTACTCGGTTGGTTACGCGGGGTACTACGGTATCTCGCTAATGGCCGCTAGCTACAAGGTGCTGTTCATC
TCTATCATCGCCCACGCAGCTCAGTTCGCTTTCTTGGTCTTCGTCGAAAACCCACACATTGACAAGACGT
ACAATCCCCCACCACCCCGCAAACGTACAATCGACCAGGATACGGCTTCCACGACTACCCACACCACGGA
CTCTCCCATCGCGCCAGCACCCGTTGATGAAAATGTGCCCCACGCACCAACGTTTTCAAGCCGGCCTCCT
CCATCGGTCCACAATCTGTTAGGCTTCCACAATTTGGATCTGTATCGCATAACCGATACTTCGTCCATGC
TGGTCCAATTCCTAGTATTCGCTGTCACTGTCCTTACGCCCTCCACGCCCTGGTATCAGTTCCTGTTCGT
GGCCAATGCAGCGGTGTGGAGGCTCTGGTACTCTGTTGGCATTGGATACCTCCTCAATCGCCAATCCAAC
TGCAAAGCTTGGACCCGGCATTTCGTCAAGTATGGCGAAACACCCCATGAGGCGTGGAACCAGTGGAAGG
GCACGTATCACCTAAGCATGATCATGTGCTACGCGAGCTTCATTGCTGCTGTATGGAAAATGTATACTCT
CCCCTCCGACTGGGGCTATGGCCTTGTCTTACTCCGGCACGTTCTCGGGGCAGGGCTGATCTGCCTACAA
ATCTGGACGTCCGTTAGTATCTATGAGTCCCTTGGAGAATTTGGCTGGTTCTACGGAGACTTCTTCTACG
ACGAGTCGCCCAAGTTGACGTACAACGGGATCTATCGCTTCCTGAACAACCCAGAGCGAGTCCTTGGTCT
TGCCGGGGTCTGGGGTGCGGTCCTTATCACTAGTAGTGGAGCAATCACGTTCCTCGCGCTTCTGAGCCAC
ATCCTCAGCCTGGCGTTCATTCAGTTCATTGAGCGTCCACACATGCAAAAGCTCTATGGCCAGAGTATCC
GTCGCGATGCCGGTCTTGTTAAGAACCTGAAACGGTCCTTGCCTCCTCCTCTCAAGCAACTTCATGGGAG
TATGGACAAAATCGTCGACGGTTCTTTCGAGTTTATAGAGGATTTCTTGGAAAATGCCCGCCCCAAGCTT
GCTGCCGGTGTTGACACGTTCGTGAAGGATACAACCGCCCTCTTCCAGAAGTACCCCGCCCGTGTTACCA
TCACCCGCATCGATGAGGACGTGGCCGGATATGATTCGCGAGATTACTCTCTGGAGGTTGAAGGCACCGA
TTCATCAGCTCTTGCCGAATGCGACCAAAGTAGTGGTAGAGAGGGTGCTAATGCCCGCATGCCCCTTGAT
AGACGCGGTGATCTGAAAAACTTGGTATTCGAATACGGAGCCCCGATCAAGGTCAAATGGACTGCGCCTC
TCAATCACAGCAAGAAAGATTGGATTGGACTTTATCGCGTGACCGATAACACTTCCCGGGAGATCACAAA
GGTTTCTTCCCAAGGACGATGGATCGCGGTGAATGAAGGATCCTACGACAATTTGACCTGCGAAAAGGGG
ATTGTTTCGAGCGATGTGGTCATCCCAGCTCCGCATGGGGACAACCGCGAGATGGCCTCGGGGGAAGTCA
TCTTCTCCAGCGACAAGCTATTCTGGACCCAAGGCGTCTTCGAGTTCCGGTACCACCACAATGGCAAGCA
TAACGTGATGGCGATCTCAAGACCGTTTGAAATCCGCATCCGCCGGTTTGAGGAAGAAGGCCACCATGAG
ATGATGCAGACCTCTGTTGAAAATAGTCTGTTGCCAGTCGTTCGCAACTGCTTTGACCGAGACCCAGAGG
TCGCGCCTGAGACCGTCGACGAACAGTTTGGATCCCTGGTCGAACGTGACGGCAAGTATGCCAAGCGGGT
TGTTTTTGCCGTGCATCAGATGTAAGGCTTCCTATTTTCCTATCATAATATCGTCTACCGAGTGCATGTT
AACACGGTGTTCAGGTTCGGCATCGAATTCGCCCCGGAAGTCGTCCGCGCCGATGGAACTGTACGCAACC
TTGCTTGGCGAATATGCAATGCAAAGAAGGTTTTGGTAAGTTTTTCTCCACGTATAAATCACCAGCGTGG
CTTCTAATAACTGCTCCTATGACAGGCGCCTTACAGTATGTCGCGCAACGGTGCGTCCACCCCGACCGAA
AGAAAAGAATAAAGCGGATACGCCTACACCTTGCGTGTCCTCCCTCCCTATTGAACAAATGCTATCACGA
CGATTTGCTTCTCTGCTGTTTCTTTGAATATGAGCCACGAAAGCTTTTCATAGATAGGTCTTAGATGCTG
CGTGTCTGTTTGTCGCATCGGTCGTTTTCTTTCCTTTCACCTGCCTTGATCACATACGATTGCTTTTGAA
CCCGAATGGTGAAGCTACATGGCGAATAAAATCCGAATAGATGGAGACGGATGGGATGTGGAGAAGATGG
TTGCCTGCAGGGGTTTCCTGATGAGACCTGATGTTGTGAGCTTCTGCCGGAGCTTGCTGGGGGGTATGTA
AAGTACTACATTGAGCTTCGTGGTATATATTATGAATGAATTATCGTTTTCTAGATAAAGATATAGTTCG
TAGAATGGCTATGTTTCATTTCCAAGTTATCTACCTAGGGGTACTATATGAAAGCTGACACGAATCTACA
AAGACAGTTAGCATAAGCTCGCAATCCTGTCGAGTGGTAGAAGCCAGAAACCACCTGCCGCCAGATAGAA
GGCGACCGGTAGTATAGCGAAAGGATCAGCCAAGCCGGTAAATTCATCCCATCCCCTGCCAATTTCGACC
CCCCCGCGAGCCATCCAGGACGGACGACAAGCCGAGAAACCGACAAAGACACAAGTCAAGCACAGCAACA
CGCAGCCAGGAACAAACGCGGAAGACACAACGAGGGAGCCCGCCACCCAACGCTCCACAACCATCCTCCA
TTTCATCGACCGTGTCTTCCGAGAAAGACATGGACGACGAAATGTCCAGTACAAGGGAGGTGGGCAAGCG
GATCGTTGCACTTCAAGTGCGATGTGTGGAAGCCGATGCAGGCTCGAGGGGCGGTTTCTCCGAAGAGAAT
CATTGAATGGATTGACTTGTTGTCATCATCAAGGAGTGGTGTGAGGGAGGATTGTCTGCGTGGTAGTTCA
TACCTATGCTAGTGTGCTAGTGGCTGACGTGATGCGAGCTGAGACTACGATATCTGTATCTTGAAGCTGT
TAGCTTGGGTCGGCATGGGTGATGTGATTGTGTCGTGATGAACAAGAAGGGAGTTTCCATATCAGTAGAT
TTGGTAAGGTATTTGGTTTTCTTCAATGAGTTTGCAGAAGCAGAACTGTAAAAAATGTTTCTCATCATGG
AAACGGGTGGGGGAAAGACGAGGCCGAAAAGAAAAGGAATAAAAGGCATACCTTTCGAAGAGTCTACAGG
TTTGATGTGAAATAGCCACTGAGAGCTCAGCTACCTGTCTGATATTAAGTTAGCCAACAGTTCCCAAGAA
CAGGCTAAGATAAAAGTGAGATGAGAAAGCATTTTCAGATGGTAGTGCATGTTGTTCACGGCCCATTTGT
TTGTCGCCGAACTAAGATTTTTGGATCGTTTTCCTCATAGAATGCATTGTGCGGTGGAAGCGATGATGGG
ACAACTTACAGTAAAGGTTAGTATCCTGGAAGAGAAGAAAAGGTGCTAATGTAGCTGGATTGAGCCTTCG
TCATTAAAAGGTCAATTCGCCAGAGATAAAGCGGATGTTGTGTGGAAGAGAAGCGAGGAAGAGAAGAAAG
GAGGAGGAGAAGAAAAAGAGGAAAAAGTGAGAGGAAAAACTAGCGCCGACTCCACACAGTGCCTCCTCTC
AGACAGAAGGGCGAATTCTGCAGATATCCATCACACTGGCGGCCGCTCGAGCATGCATCTAGAGGGCCCA
ATTCGCCCTATAGTGAGTCGTATTACAATTCACTGGCCGTCGTTTTACAACGTCGTGACTGGGAAAACCC
TGGCGTTACCCAACTTAATCGCCTTGCAGCACATCCCCCTTTCGCCAGCTGGCGTAATAGCGAAGAGGCC
CGCACCGATCGCCCTTCCCAACAGTTGCGCAGCCTATACGTACGGCAGTTTAAGGTTTACACCTATAAAA
GAGAGAGCCGTTATCGTCTGTTTGTGGATGTACAGAGTGATATTATTGACACGCCGGGGCGACGGATGGT
GATCCCCCTGGCCAGTGCACGTCTGCTGTCAGATAAAGTCTCCCGTGAACTTTACCCGGTGGTGCATATC
GGGGATGAAAGCTGGCGCATGATGACCACCGATATGGCCAGTGTGCCGGTCTCCGTTATCGGGGAAGAAG
TGGCTGATCTCAGCCACCGCGAAAATGACATCAAAAACGCCATTAACCTGATGTTCTGGGGAATATAAAT
GTCAGGCATGAGATTATCAAAAAGGATCTTCACCTAGATCCTTTTCACGTAGAAAGCCAGTCCGCAGAAA
CGGTGCTGACCCCGGATGAATGTCAGCTACTGGGCTATCTGGACAAGGGAAAACGCAAGCGCAAAGAGAA
AGCAGGTAGCTTGCAGTGGGCTTACATGGCGATAGCTAGACTGGGCGGTTTTATGGACAGCAAGCGAACC
GGAATTGCCAGCTGGGGCGCCCTCTGGTAAGGTTGGGAAGCCCTGCAAAGTAAACTGGATGGCTTTCTTG
CCGCCAAGGATCTGATGGCGCAGGGGATCAAGCTCTGATCAAGAGACAGGATGAGGATCGTTTCGCATGA
TTGAACAAGATGGATTGCACGCAGGTTCTCCGGCCGCTTGGGTGGAGAGGCTATTCGGCTATGACTGGGC
ACAACAGACAATCGGCTGCTCTGATGCCGCCGTGTTCCGGCTGTCAGCGCAGGGGCGCCCGGTTCTTTTT
GTCAAGACCGACCTGTCCGGTGCCCTGAATGAACTGCAAGACGAGGCAGCGCGGCTATCGTGGCTGGCCA
CGACGGGCGTTCCTTGCGCAGCTGTGCTCGACGTTGTCACTGAAGCGGGAAGGGACTGGCTGCTATTGGG
CGAAGTGCCGGGGCAGGATCTCCTGTCATCTCACCTTGCTCCTGCCGAGAAAGTATCCATCATGGCTGAT
GCAATGCGGCGGCTGCATACGCTTGATCCGGCTACCTGCCCATTCGACCACCAAGCGAAACATCGCATCG
AGCGAGCACGTACTCGGATGGAAGCCGGTCTTGTCGATCAGGATGATCTGGACGAAGAGCATCAGGGGCT
CGCGCCAGCCGAACTGTTCGCCAGGCTCAAGGCGAGCATGCCCGACGGCGAGGATCTCGTCGTGACCCAT
GGCGATGCCTGCTTGCCGAATATCATGGTGGAAAATGGCCGCTTTTCTGGATTCATCGACTGTGGCCGGC
TGGGTGTGGCGGACCGCTATCAGGACATAGCGTTGGCTACCCGTGATATTGCTGAAGAGCTTGGCGGCGA
ATGGGCTGACCGCTTCCTCGTGCTTTACGGTATCGCCGCTCCCGATTCGCAGCGCATCGCCTTCTATCGC
CTTCTTGACGAGTTCTTCTGAATTATTAACGCTTACAATTTCCTGATGCGGTATTTTCTCCTTACGCATC
TGTGCGGTATTTCACACCGCATCAGGTGGCACTTTTCGGGGAAATGTGCGCGGAACCCCTATTTGTTTAT
TTTTCTAAATACATTCAAATATGTATCCGCTCATGAGACAATAACCCTGATAAATGCTTCAATAATAGCA
CGTGAGGAGGGCCACCATGGCCAAGTTGACCAGTGCCGTTCCGGTGCTCACCGCGCGCGACGTCGCCGGA
GCGGTCGAGTTCTGGACCGACCGGCTCGGGTTCTCCCGGGACTTCGTGGAGGACGACTTCGCCGGTGTGG
TCCGGGACGACGTGACCCTGTTCATCAGCGCGGTCCAGGACCAGGTGGTGCCGGACAACACCCTGGCCTG
GGTGTGGGTGCGCGGCCTGGACGAGCTGTACGCCGAGTGGTCGGAGGTCGTGTCCACGAACTTCCGGGAC
GCCTCCGGGCCGGCCATGACCGAGATCGGCGAGCAGCCGTGGGGGCGGGAGTTCGCCCTGCGCGACCCGG
CCGGCAACTGCGTGCACTTCGTGGCCGAGGAGCAGGACTGACACGTGCTAAAACTTCATTTTTAATTTAA
AAGGATCTAGGTGAAGATCCTTTTTGATAATCTCATGACCAAAATCCCTTAACGTGAGTTTTCGTTCCAC
TGAGCGTCAGACCCCGTAGAAAAGATCAAAGGATCTTCTTGAGATCCTTTTTTTCTGCGCGTAATCTGCT
GCTTGCAAACAAAAAAACCACCGCTACCAGCGGTGGTTTGTTTGCCGGATCAAGAGCTACCAACTCTTTT
TCCGAAGGTAACTGGCTTCAGCAGAGCGCAGATACCAAATACTGTTCTTCTAGTGTAGCCGTAGTTAGGC
CACCACTTCAAGAACTCTGTAGCACCGCCTACATACCTCGCTCTGCTAATCCTGTTACCAGTGGCTGCTG
CCAGTGGCGATAAGTCGTGTCTTACCGGGTTGGACTCAAGACGATAGTTACCGGATAAGGCGCAGCGGTC
GGGCTGAACGGGGGGTTCGTGCACACAGCCCAGCTTGGAGCGAACGACCTACACCGAACTGAGATACCTA
CAGCGTGAGCTATGAGAAAGCGCCACGCTTCCCGAAGGGAGAAAGGCGGACAGGTATCCGGTAAGCGGCA
GGGTCGGAACAGGAGAGCGCACGAGGGAGCTTCCAGGGGGAAACGCCTGGTATCTTTATAGTCCTGTCGG
GTTTCGCCACCTCTGACTTGAGCGTCGATTTTTGTGATGCTCGTCAGGGGGGCGGAGCCTATGGAAAAAC
GCCAGCAACGCGGCCTTTTTACGGTTCCTGGCCTTTTGCTGGCCTTTTGCTCACATGTTCTTTCCTGCGT
TATCCCCTGATTCTGTGGATAACCGTATTACCGCCTTTGAGTGAGCTGATACCGCTCGCCGCAGCCGAAC
GACCGAGCGCAGCGAGTCAGTGAGCGAGGAAGCGGAAGAGCGCCCAATACGCAAACCGCCTCTCCCCGCG
CGTTGGCCGATTCATTAATGCAGCTGGCACGACAGGTTTCCCGACTGGAAAGCGGGCAGTGAGCGCAACG
CAAT
Features (pLannotate 1.2.2; 19 found; start..end, strand, type, name):
      1..22      +  protein_bind   CAP binding site: CAP binding activates transcription in the presence of cAMP. E. coli catabolite activator protein
     37..67      +  promoter       lac promoter: promoter for the E. coli lac operon
     75..91      +  protein_bind   lac operator: The lac repressor binds to the lac operator to inhibit transcription in E. coli. This inhibition can be relieved by adding lactose or isopropyl-β-D-thiogalactopyranoside (IPTG). lac repressor encoded by lacI
    133..151     +  promoter       SP6 promoter: promoter for bacteriophage SP6 RNA polymerase
    302..389     +  ncRNA          tRNA: Accession: RF00005 - tRNA
    789..869     +  ncRNA          tRNA: Accession: RF00005 - tRNA
   1771..1947    +  CDS            cho2 (fragment): CHO2_ASPTN - Protein inferred from homology: Swiss-Prot protein existence level 3. Catalyzes the first step of the methylation pathway of phosphatidylcholine biosynthesis, the SAM-dependent methylation of phosphatidylethanolamine (PE) to phosphatidylmonomethylethanolamine (PMME). From Aspergillus terreus (strain NIH 2624 / FGSC A1156).
   2051..4906    +  CDS            chol-1: CHO2_NEUCR - Also known as cho2. Experimental evidence at protein level: Swiss-Prot protein existence level 1. Catalyzes the first step of the methylation pathway of phosphatidylcholine biosynthesis, the SAM-dependent methylation of phosphatidylethanolamine (PE) to phosphatidylmonomethylethanolamine (PMME). From Neurospora crassa (strain ATCC 24698 / 74-OR23-1A / CBS 708.71 / DSM 1257 / FGSC 987).
   6008..6092    -  ncRNA          snosnR61: Accession: RF00476 - Small nucleolar RNA snR61/Z1/Z11
   6657..6675    -  promoter       T7 promoter: promoter for bacteriophage T7 RNA polymerase
   6678..6825    +  CDS            lacZα (fragment): LacZα fragment of β-galactosidase; lacZ fragment
   6835..7138    +  CDS            ccdB (fragment): CcdB, a bacterial toxin that poisons DNA gyrase; ccdB; Plasmids containing the ccdB gene cannot be propagated in standard E. coli strains.
   7186..7455    +  CDS            tnpA (fragment): TN5P_ECOLX - Also known as tnp. Experimental evidence at protein level: Swiss-Prot protein existence level 1. Mediates transposition of transposon Tn5 by a 'cut and paste' mechanism. First, the monomeric transposase binds the 19 bp inverted DNA repeats flanking the transposon. Then, dimerization of the DNA- bound transposase creates a synaptic DNA complex. After nicking of the first DNA strand, excision of the transposon proceeds through a series of intermediates. The transposase then mediates the insertion of the transposon at a new site by strand transfer. The activity of the wild- type tran
   7487..8281    +  CDS            NeoR/KanR: aminoglycoside phosphotransferase from Tn5; aph(3')-II (or nptII); confers resistance to neomycin, kanamycin, and G418 (Geneticin®)
   8302..8352    -  misc_feature   bom (fragment): basis of mobility region from pBR322
   8379..8467    +  promoter       AmpR promoter (fragment): bla
   8487..8861    +  CDS            BleoR: antibiotic-binding protein; Sh ble from Streptoalloteichus hindustanus; confers resistance to bleomycin, phleomycin, and Zeocin™
   8999..9587    +  rep_origin     ori: high-copy-number ColE1/pMB1/pBR322/pUC origin of replication
   9770..9862    +  CDS            lacI (fragment): lac repressor; lacI; The lac repressor binds to the lac operator to inhibit transcription in E. coli. This inhibition can be relieved by adding lactose or isopropyl-β-D-thiogalactopyranoside (IPTG).
