[The description below was written by a language model from this plasmid's Addgene catalogue record and pLannotate feature annotations shown in this document.]
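Description:
pLO102 is a pCR-BluntII TOPO-based plasmid (9,874 nt in the sequenced record) that carries a genomic fragment from Aspergillus terreus NIH 2624 containing the gene ATET_02347. It is intended to complement mutations in the Aspergillus nidulans gene choA (AN2154), whose mutants require choline. It is propagated in E. coli from a high-copy ColE1/pUC-type origin and selected with kanamycin through the Tn5-derived NeoR/KanR gene. The backbone also carries a Sh ble bleomycin/Zeocin resistance gene. No fungal replication origin is annotated.

The insert sits in the TOPO cloning site between the lac promoter/operator and SP6 promoter on one side and the T7 promoter on the other, interrupting the lacZα–ccdB fusion that provides counter-selection against empty vector. The feature table annotates the coding region as a Cho2-type phosphatidylethanolamine N-methyltransferase, split into a short fragment matching the A. terreus protein and a longer segment matched by homology to Neurospora crassa chol-1. This enzyme catalyses the first SAM-dependent methylation step of phosphatidylcholine synthesis, which is consistent with the choline requirement of choA mutants. The flanking genomic DNA also contains two predicted tRNAs and a snoRNA-like element.

Although the catalogue lists pLac as the promoter, the depositor notes that the insert was cloned in the reverse orientation. This does not affect function because the fragment carries its own promoter, coding sequence and 3' UTR. The plasmid serves as a source of a heterologous nutritional selectable marker for transforming choA mutant A. nidulans strains. Selection is by restored growth without choline.
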