Addgene plasmid #90222: pLO102
Purpose: Complements mutations in Aspergillus nidulans gene choA (AN2154) (mutants require choline)
Depositing lab: Berl Oakley. Depositing organization: University of Kansas. Publication: New multi-marker strains and complementing genes for Aspergillus nidulans molecular biology. Dohn JW Jr, Grubbs AW, Oakley CE, Oakley BR. Fungal Genet Biol. 2018 Feb;111:1-6. doi: 10.1016/j.fgb.2018.01.003. Epub 2018 Jan 5. PubMed 29309843.
Backbone
  Vector backbone: pCR-BluntII Topo
  Backbone manufacturer: Invitrogen
  Vector type: Aspergillus
Growth in bacteria
  Bacterial resistance: Kanamycin, 50 μg/mL
  Growth temperature: 37°C
  Growth strain: Top10
  Copy number: High Copy
Gene/Insert
  Gene/Insert name: ATET_02347
  Species: Aspergillus terreus NIH 2624
  Promoter: pLac
  Cloning method: TOPO Cloning
  Sequencing primers: 5′ SP6
Terms and licenses: Academic/Nonprofit Terms; Industry Terms: Not Available to Industry
Depositor comments: The insert was cloned into this plasmid in the reverse orientation. Insert orientation does not affect plasmid function, since the insert sequences contain all sequences necessary for expression (promoter, CDS, and 3' UTR.)
How to cite: pLO102 was a gift from Berl Oakley (Addgene plasmid # 90222 ; http://n2t.net/addgene:90222 ; RRID:Addgene_90222)
