>Addgene plasmid #90222 | pLO102 | depositor partial sequence | sequence record 175246 | Insert sequence (includes PCR tails)
CTGTCTGAGAGGAGGCACTGTGTGGAGTCGGCGCTAGTTTTTCCTCTCACTTTTTCCTCTTTTTCTTCTC
CTCCTCCTTTCTTCTCTTCCTCGCTTCTCTTCCACACAACATCCGCTTTATCTCTGGCGAATTGACCTTT
TAATGACGAAGGCTCAATCCAGCTACATTAGCACCTTTTCTTCTCTTCCAGGATACTAACCTTTACTGTA
AGTTGTCCCATCATCGCTTCCACCGCACAATGCATTCTATGAGGAAAACGATCCAAAAATCTTAGTTCGG
CGACAAACAAATGGGCCGTGAACAACATGCACTACCATCTGAAAATGCTTTCTCATCTCACTTTTATCTT
AGCCTGTTCTTGGGAACTGTTGGCTAACTTAATATCAGACAGGTAGCTGAGCTCTCAGTGGCTATTTCAC
ATCAAACCTGTAGACTCTTCGAAAGGTATGCCTTTTATTCCTTTTCTTTTCGGCCTCGTCTTTCCCCCAC
CCGTTTCCATGATGAGAAACATTTTTTACAGTTCTGCTTCTGCAAACTCATTGAAGAAAACCAAATACCT
TACCAAATCTACTGATATGGAAACTCCCTTCTTGTTCATCACGACACAATCACATCACCCATGCCGACCC
AAGCTAACAGCTTCAAGATACAGATATCGTAGTCTCAGCTCGCATCACGTCAGCCACTAGCACACTAGCA
TAGGTATGAACTACCACGCAGACAATCCTCCCTCACACCACTCCTTGATGATGACAACAAGTCAATCCAT
TCAATGATTCTCTTCGGAGAAACCGCCCCTCGAGCCTGCATCGGCTTCCACACATCGCACTTGAAGTGCA
ACGATCCGCTTGCCCACCTCCCTTGTACTGGACATTTCGTCGTCCATGTCTTTCTCGGAAGACACGGTCG
ATGAAATGGAGGATGGTTGTGGAGCGTTGGGTGGCGGGCTCCCTCGTTGTGTCTTCCGCGTTTGTTCCTG
GCTGCGTGTTGCTGTGCTTGACTTGTGTCTTTGTCGGTTTCTCGGCTTGTCGTCCGTCCTGGATGGCTCG
CGGGGGGGTCGAAATTGGCAGGGGATGGGATGAATTTACCGGCTTGGCTGATCCTTTCGCTATACTACCG
GTCGCCTTCTATCTGGCGGCAGGTGGTTTCTGGCTTCTACCACTCGACAGGATTGCGAGCTTATGCTAAC
TGTCTTTGTAGATTCGTGTCAGCTTTCATATAGTACCCCTAGGTAGATAACTTGGAAATGAAACATAGCC
ATTCTACGAACTATATCTTTATCTAGAAAACGATAATTCATTCATAATATATACCACGAAGCTCAATGTA
GTACTTTACATACCCCCCAGCAAGCTCCGGCAGAAGCTCACAACATCAGGTCTCATCAGGAAACCCCTGC
AGGCAACCATCTTCTCCACATCCCATCCGTCTCCATCTATTCGGATTTTATTCGCCATGTAGCTTCACCA
TTCGGGTTCAAAAGCAATCGTATGTGATCAAGGCAGGTGAAAGGAAAGAAAACGACCGATGCGACAAACA
GACACGCAGCATCTAAGACCTATCTATGAAAAGCTTTCGTGGCTCATATTCAAAGAAACAGCAGAGAAGC
AAATCGTCGTGATAGCATTTGTTCAATAGGGAGGGAGGACACGCAAGGTGTAGGCGTATCCGCTTTATTC
TTTTCTTTCGGTCGGGGTGGACGCACCGTTGCGCGACATACTGTAAGGCGCCTGTCATAGGAGCAGTTAT
TAGAAGCCACGCTGGTGATTTATACGTGGAGAAAAACTTACCAAAACCTTCTTTGCATTGCATATTCGCC
AAGCAAGGTTGCGTACAGTTCCATCGGCGCGGACGACTTCCGGGGCGAATTCGATGCCGAACCTGAACAC
CGTGTTAACATGCACTCGGTAGACGATATTATGATAGGAAAATAGGAAGCCTTACATCTGATGCACGGCA
AAAACAACCCGCTTGGCATACTTGCCGTCACGTTCGACCAGGGATCCAAACTGTTCGTCGACGGTCTCAG
GCGCGACCTCTGGGTCTCGGTCAAAGCAGTTGCGAACGACTGGCAACAGACTATTTTCAACAGAGGTCTG
CATCATCTCATGGTGGCCTTCTTCCTCAAACCGGCGGATGCGGATTTCAAACGGTCTTGAGATCGCCATC
ACGTTATGCTTGCCATTGTGGTGGTACCGGAACTCGAAGACGCCTTGGGTCCAGAATAGCTTGTCGCTGG
AGAAGATGACTTCCCCCGAGGCCATCTCGCGGTTGTCCCCATGCGGAGCTGGGATGACCACATCGCTCGA
AACAATCCCCTTTTCGCAGGTCAAATTGTCGTAGGATCCTTCATTCACCGCGATCCATCGTCCTTGGGAA
GAAACCTTTGTGATCTCCCGGGAAGTGTTATCGGTCACGCGATAAAGTCCAATCCAATCTTTCTTGCTGT
GATTGAGAGGCGCAGTCCATTTGACCTTGATCGGGGCTCCGTATTCGAATACCAAGTTTTTCAGATCACC
GCGTCTATCAAGGGGCATGCGGGCATTAGCACCCTCTCTACCACTACTTTGGTCGCATTCGGCAAGAGCT
GATGAATCGGTGCCTTCAACCTCCAGAGAGTAATCTCGCGAATCATATCCGGCCACGTCCTCATCGATGC
GGGTGATGGTAACACGGGCGGGGTACTTCTGGAAGAGGGCGGTTGTATCCTTCACGAACGTGTCAACACC
GGCAGCAAGCTTGGGGCGGGCATTTTCCAAGAAATCCTCTATAAACTCGAAAGAACCGTCGACGATTTTG
TCCATACTCCCATGAAGTTGCTTGAGAGGAGGAGGCAAGGACCGTTTCAGGTTCTTAACAAGACCGGCAT
CGCGACGGATACTCTGGCCATAGAGCTTTTGCATGTGTGGACGCTCAATGAACTGAATGAACGCCAGGCT
GAGGATGTGGCTCAGAAGCGCGAGGAACGTGATTGCTCCACTACTAGTGATAAGGACCGCACCCCAGACC
CCGGCAAGACCAAGGACTCGCTCTGGGTTGTTCAGGAAGCGATAGATCCCGTTGTACGTCAACTTGGGCG
ACTCGTCGTAGAAGAAGTCTCCGTAGAACCAGCCAAATTCTCCAAGGGACTCATAGATACTAACGGACGT
CCAGATTTGTAGGCAGATCAGCCCTGCCCCGAGAACGTGCCGGAGTAAGACAAGGCCATAGCCCCAGTCG
GAGGGGAGAGTATACATTTTCCATACAGCAGCAATGAAGCTCGCGTAGCACATGATCATGCTTAGGTGAT
ACGTGCCCTTCCACTGGTTCCACGCCTCATGGGGTGTTTCGCCATACTTGACGAAATGCCGGGTCCAAGC
TTTGCAGTTGGATTGGCGATTGAGGAGGTATCCAATGCCAACAGAGTACCAGAGCCTCCACACCGCTGCA
TTGGCCACGAACAGGAACTGATACCAGGGCGTGGAGGGCGTAAGGACAGTGACAGCGAATACTAGGAATT
GGACCAGCATGGACGAAGTATCGGTTATGCGATACAGATCCAAATTGTGGAAGCCTAACAGATTGTGGAC
CGATGGAGGAGGCCGGCTTGAAAACGTTGGTGCGTGGGGCACATTTTCATCAACGGGTGCTGGCGCGATG
GGAGAGTCCGTGGTGTGGGTAGTCGTGGAAGCCGTATCCTGGTCGATTGTACGTTTGCGGGGTGGTGGGG
GATTGTACGTCTTGTCAATGTGTGGGTTTTCGACGAAGACCAAGAAAGCGAACTGAGCTGCGTGGGCGAT
GATAGAGATGAACAGCACCTTGTAGCTAGCGGCCATTAGCGAGATACCGTAGTACCCCGCGTAACCAACC
GAGTACATCGGGTGGGGCGCCATCTCGAAGACACCGTCGAATGTCAATTCCTGGTCGATCAGGTAGAAGA
AGTCGCCCCAGTACCACGCATAGTCCTTTACCACACGATGCGCGTCTAACTTGACCCAGAGGTTGAAGAG
CACCAGCACAATGCCGGAGAACCACCTCAGCACGGTCATTAGCAGGCTCTCATTGACAGGATGGTGACTA
CAGGCTATCGCAAAGAGACAGTACGATGTAAAGTCACACATCAAGATCAAATCGACCAGGCGCCTAAAAA
CGAGCCAGGTGTTGTACTCGAGAGGTGCCTTCTCGAAAGAATAGTCGTGGGGGATCTTGGTTTCCAGTTC
CCGTTTGATCAGGTTGTACAGATGAGGGTGCGGATTCTGTCCCGTCGCAGGATTGACGAAGATCTTGGTT
TTCTCAGCCCAGCGAACGAGGGTTTTGTGGTGGGATTGGTTGTGAAGAAGCCATCCAATCCCCGCATTGT
AGCCCGCACGCCAGAAGAGATACAAGACCGCAGAGACAGGAACCTTCGCACCTTTGGGCAGCGCCCAGAT
AAGGAGAATATGAGCACCCAAGATAGCCAGGACGATGATATCTGATAGGTTCTTCGGCTCTGAAGGCGAC
AGGAGCTGGGAAACCATGTCATGTGTTTGGGGCACAGTAAATACTGAGAATCCATCATGGTTAGCACTGA
GTATAGGTGAGGATGCCAGCCAAACGCCGCAGAGGCGACAAAATTGACCGGCCCAACAGATTTATAGATG
TACAGAGCAAGGACTTACCTGTGCCATCCGGGGTGCGTCCATAGGTCTTCAATTCCTTCCCAGTGTCCTT
CGGCTCTACGTCACCAGTGGCGGTAAGAGCCTCGGGACTGAGCGTTGAAGCCGATTGAGAGGCAACGGGT
CTCTCCCGAAGCCCCTCGTTATCATTGTGAGTGCCTGTTGAAAGGCCACGATCCATGATTGTGGTTTGGG
GTTGATGAAGAAAGAGAGGGGGAATCAAAGCCAAAAACACGACCAGGATTCAACCACGAGGTCACCAGCA
TGTGACAGCCGGAAAGGGTTGGGGTACTTAAGCGGCCAGATCTTGATTGGTTTACGTCATGTGAGACGCC
AGTCCCGATTTAGTTAGCCGCGGCCGTGGTGGTATGTCGAATTCGACTTCTTTGAAAGTTGAAAACTGCG
ATGGTCAAGACAGAGGGAAAGGGGAACCAGAAGGGGATTAAATATGGCGGGCGAGAGGAAGAAGAGGAGA
GGACGAGGAGGAAAACTTGTTGCAGAAAACAGGGGAGAAGGAGGGGTGTTGACGATTTACATCGAGAGGG
ACAACCGAGACAGGCCCGTGTTTATTTTAGCACCATACCGTAATGACCAAAATGCCACAATCCCCTACCT
AGTCGGTACGGGTATCAATAAGGGACTACACCGTAAGTAACTCATACTACCTAACGGTAATCGCGCAGTC
AGCTATCCATTCAAGTGCTCTCTAGCTGCTGCGTACAGGTAACTATTCTCGCCGACTCTCGGAGTGGAAC
CCCCCTCCGCTGGGGCAGAGAAACGGGGCTCCGTTGAGTCGGAAAACGCCAATCAGAGCAGCCATGAGGG
CTACAGCGAAGAATGAGACGGAAATAGAGAGAAGGGCAACTAGTAATGTCATAGCACGCTACGAATAATG
CATCTTATTCTGCGTATTAAACAACGCAAGAACAACCGGCAGGAAACCAAGCCCTGAGATAGCTACCTAG
CTTAGTCCGCATCTACCCGAAGGTTGGACATGGCATACGTAGTAATTCTGTTCTCTACAGCGGTAAGAGG
CGACAAAAAAAAAGGAGGGCTAAAGCATAGACGCAAAAAGGTTTCGCGACAACGGCAGGATTCGAACCTA
CGCCTCCTAAGAGACAGCCTTAGCAGGGCTGCGTGTTAACCACTCCACCACGTTGTCATTACGTAGGCAA
AATGAGTGCTTAAGCAATTGTAGGGGTAGGGGCTTCAGGTCGGACGATTGGCATGCCGCACTAGACCGCC
TACCGTTTAAAGAGAACTGTTACTCTGCATACCCCATAGTAGTAAAAGAATGTCGACGCCGCTCCAACCG
GATAGTTAAGAAACGAGACTTCCGGGGAATTTCTCCGATGCTATGCTTGTTCGTGCGAAGGCCGTTGAAC
CGAAATTACCATACACGATAAACTGCATACCGATTGATGTTGTTAGGTAGGTTCTGGTTGGCAAAATTGT
GTCGCCAGCTTTTCCAGTCTGCCCTCCCGTCAAAATCAACCTGCTCCCACTGTACGGAATAACCTCCTAC
CATGACATGGCGATGCGTTGGGCAAACAAAAATATGCGACAACGGCAGGATTCGAACCTACGCCTCCTAA
GAGACAGCCTTACGAAATAGCAGGGCTGCGTGTTAACCACTCCACCACGTTGTCTATTATTACTAATCCA
TGACGTTAATTCACCATCTACAGTCCCACCTTGGCAGAAGAGGGTGAAGAGCATTG
